Addgene plasmid #181804: pET28a-NLS-M-MLV-RT
Purpose: pET28a-NLS-M-MLV RT
Depositing lab: Erik Sontheimer. Depositing organization: University of Massachusetts, Worcester. Publication: A split prime editor with untethered reverse transcriptase and circular RNA template. Liu B, Dong X, Cheng H, Zheng C, Chen Z, Rodriguez TC, Liang SQ, Xue W, Sontheimer EJ. Nat Biotechnol. 2022 Apr 4. pii: 10.1038/s41587-022-01255-9. doi: 10.1038/s41587-022-01255-9. PubMed 35379962.
Backbone
  Vector backbone: pET28a
  Vector type: Bacterial Expression
Growth in bacteria
  Bacterial resistance: Kanamycin, 50 μg/mL
  Growth temperature: 37°C
  Growth strain: DH5alpha
  Copy number: Unknown
Gene/Insert
  Gene/Insert name: NLS-M-MLV-RT
Terms and licenses: Academic/Nonprofit Terms; Industry Terms: Not Available to Industry
How to cite: pET28a-NLS-M-MLV-RT was a gift from Erik Sontheimer (Addgene plasmid # 181804 ; http://n2t.net/addgene:181804 ; RRID:Addgene_181804)
