[The description below was written by a language model from this plasmid's Addgene catalogue record and pLannotate feature annotations shown in this document.]
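Description:
pET28a-NLS-M-MLV-RT is a bacterial expression plasmid of about 7.4 kb, built on the pET28a backbone, for producing a nuclear-localization-signal-tagged Moloney murine leukemia virus reverse transcriptase in E. coli. It is propagated through a ColE1/pBR322-type origin accompanied by the bom region and the rop gene, which restrains copy number, and it is selected with kanamycin through the aph(3')-Ia resistance gene. An f1 origin is also present. The short tetracycline-resistance fragments and the AmpR promoter fragment in the annotation appear to be backbone remnants rather than functional markers.

The expression cassette follows the standard pET design. A T7 promoter with an adjacent lac operator and the T7 gene 10 ribosome binding site drives the open reading frame, and a T7 terminator closes it. The plasmid-borne lacI gene supplies repressor, so transcription stays off until it is induced with IPTG in a host that provides T7 RNA polymerase. The coding region begins with a small fragment matching a His-containing tag, followed by a thrombin cleavage site. Next comes a roughly 2 kb segment annotated as a fragment of the M-MLV Gag-Pol polyprotein, which corresponds to the reverse transcriptase domain. A second histidine-tag fragment lies downstream of the insert. The NLS named in the construct title is not separately annotated, so its type, number and position cannot be determined from the feature table, and the record does not say whether the RT carries engineered mutations.

The associated publication describes a split prime editor that uses an untethered reverse transcriptase. This suggests the plasmid is used to express and affinity-purify recombinant NLS-RT protein for that kind of work, although the record does not state the purpose explicitly.
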