Features (pLannotate 1.2.2; 21 found; start..end, strand, type, name):
   1012..1089    -  promoter       lacI promoter: lacI
   1097..1376    -  CDS            TcR (fragment): tetracycline efflux protein; tet; confers resistance to tetracycline
   1398..1416    +  promoter       T7 promoter: promoter for bacteriophage T7 RNA polymerase
   1417..1441    +  protein_bind   lac operator: The lac repressor binds to the lac operator to inhibit transcription in E. coli. This inhibition can be relieved by adding lactose or isopropyl-β-D-thiogalactopyranoside (IPTG). lac repressor encoded by lacI
   1456..1478    +  RBS            RBS: efficient ribosome binding site from bacteriophage T7 gene 10 (Olins and Rangwala, 1989)
   1497..1513    +  CDS            capTEV™ (fragment): composite tag for in vivo biotinylation, TEV protease cleavage, and 6xHis tagging
   1524..1541    +  CDS            thrombin site: thrombin recognition and cleavage site
   1596..3610    +  CDS            gag-pol (fragment): Moloney murine leukemia virus Gag-Pol polyprotein; gag-pol; contains a read-through stop codon
   3693..3710    +  CDS            9xHis (fragment): 9xHis affinity tag
   3720..3769    +  CDS            SET1 (fragment): solubility-enhancement tag derived from T7 phage gene 10B
   3777..3824    +  terminator     T7 terminator: transcription terminator for bacteriophage T7 RNA polymerase
   3861..4289    +  rep_origin     f1 ori (sequence partly withheld): f1 bacteriophage origin of replication; arrow indicates direction of (+) strand synthesis
   4342..4399    +  promoter       AmpR promoter (fragment): bla
   4408..5223    -  CDS            KanR: aminoglycoside phosphotransferase; aph(3')-Ia; confers resistance to kanamycin in bacteria or G418 (Geneticin®) in eukaryotes
   5345..5933    +  rep_origin     ori: high-copy-number ColE1/pMB1/pBR322/pUC origin of replication
   6119..6258    -  misc_feature   bom: basis of mobility region from pBR322
   6360..6551    -  CDS            rop: Rop protein, which maintains plasmids at low copy number; rop
   6568..6948    +  CDS            YPB1_ECOLX: Protein predicted: Swiss-Prot protein existence level 4. From Escherichia coli.
   7020..7311    -  CDS            TcR (fragment): tetracycline efflux protein; tet; confers resistance to tetracycline
   7326..7347    -  protein_bind   CAP binding site: CAP binding activates transcription in the presence of cAMP. E. coli catabolite activator protein
   7360..1011    -  CDS            lacI (across the origin): lac repressor; lacI; The lac repressor binds to the lac operator to inhibit transcription in E. coli. This inhibition can be relieved by adding lactose or isopropyl-β-D-thiogalactopyranoside (IPTG).
>Addgene plasmid #181804 | pET28a-NLS-M-MLV-RT | addgene full sequence | sequence record 357453 | Addgene NGS Result
GGCGGTTTGCGTATTGGGCGCCAGGGTGGTTTTTCTTTTCACCAGTGAGACGGGCAACAGCTGATTGCCC
TTCACCGCCTGGCCCTGAGAGAGTTGCAGCAAGCGGTCCACGCTGGTTTGCCCCAGCAGGCGAAAATCCT
GTTTGATGGTGGTTAACGGCGGGATATAACATGAGCTGTCTTCGGTATCGTCGTATCCCACTACCGAGAT
ATCCGCACCAACGCGCAGCCCGGACTCGGTAATGGCGCGCATTGCGCCCAGCGCCATCTGATCGTTGGCA
ACCAGCATCGCAGTGGGAACGATGCCCTCATTCAGCATTTGCATGGTTTGTTGAAAACCGGACATGGCAC
TCCAGTCGCCTTCCCGTTCCGCTATCGGCTGAATTTGATTGCGAGTGAGATATTTATGCCAGCCAGCCAG
ACGCAGACGCGCCGAGACAGAACTTAATGGGCCCGCTAACAGCGCGATTTGCTGGTGACCCAATGCGACC
AGATGCTCCACGCCCAGTCGCGTACCGTCTTCATGGGAGAAAATAATACTGTTGATGGGTGTCTGGTCAG
AGACATCAAGAAATAACGCCGGAACATTAGTGCAGGCAGCTTCCACAGCAATGGCATCCTGGTCATCCAG
CGGATAGTTAATGATCAGCCCACTGACGCGTTGCGCGAGAAGATTGTGCACCGCCGCTTTACAGGCTTCG
ACGCCGCTTCGTTCTACCATCGACACCACCACGCTGGCACCCAGTTGATCGGCGCGAGATTTAATCGCCG
CGACAATTTGCGACGGCGCGTGCAGGGCCAGACTGGAGGTGGCAACGCCAATCAGCAACGACTGTTTGCC
CGCCAGTTGTTGTGCCACGCGGTTGGGAATGTAATTCAGCTCCGCCATCGCCGCTTCCACTTTTTCCCGC
GTTTTCGCAGAAACGTGGCTGGCCTGGTTCACCACGCGGGAAACGGTCTGATAAGAGACACCGGCATACT
CTGCGACATCGTATAACGTTACTGGTTTCACATTCACCACCCTGAATTGACTCTCTTCCGGGCGCTATCA
TGCCATACCGCGAAAGGTTTTGCGCCATTCGATGGTGTCCGGGATCTCGACGCTCTCCCTTATGCGACTC
CTGCATTAGGAAGCAGCCCAGTAGTAGGTTGAGGCCGTTGAGCACCGCCGCCGCAAGGAATGGTGCATGC
AAGGAGATGGCGCCCAACAGTCCCCCGGCCACGGGGCCTGCCACCATACCCACGCCGAAACAAGCGCTCA
TGAGCCCGAAGTGGCGAGCCCGATCTTCCCCATCGGTGATGTCGGCGATATAGGCGCCAGCAACCGCACC
TGTGGCGCCGGTGATGCCGGCCACGATGCGTCCGGCGTAGAGGATCGAGATCTCGATCCCGCGAAATTAA
TACGACTCACTATAGGGGAATTGTGAGCGGATAACAATTCCCCTCTAGAAATAATTTTGTTTAACTTTAA
GAAGGAGATATACCATGGGCAGCAGCCATCATCATCATCATCACAGCAGCGGCCTGGTGCCGCGCGGCAG
CCATATGGCCCCAAAGAAGAAGCGGAAGGTCGGTATCCACGGAGTCCCAGCAGCCACCCTAAATATAGAA
GATGAGTATCGGCTACATGAGACCTCAAAAGAGCCAGATGTTTCTCTAGGGTCCACATGGCTGTCTGATT
TTCCTCAGGCCTGGGCGGAAACCGGGGGCATGGGACTGGCAGTTCGCCAAGCTCCTCTGATCATACCTCT
GAAAGCAACCTCTACCCCCGTGTCCATAAAACAATACCCCATGTCACAAGAAGCCAGACTGGGGATCAAG
CCCCACATACAGAGACTGTTGGACCAGGGAATACTGGTACCCTGCCAGTCCCCCTGGAACACGCCCCTGC
TACCCGTTAAGAAACCAGGGACTAATGATTATAGGCCTGTCCAGGATCTGAGAGAAGTCAACAAGCGGGT
GGAAGACATCCACCCCACCGTGCCCAACCCTTACAACCTCTTGAGCGGGCTCCCACCGTCCCACCAGTGG
TACACTGTGCTTGATTTAAAGGATGCCTTTTTCTGCCTGAGACTCCACCCCACCAGTCAGCCTCTCTTCG
CCTTTGAGTGGAGAGATCCAGAGATGGGAATCTCAGGACAATTGACCTGGACCAGACTCCCACAGGGTTT
CAAAAACAGTCCCACCCTGTTTAATGAGGCACTGCACAGAGACCTAGCAGACTTCCGGATCCAGCACCCA
GACTTGATCCTGCTACAGTACGTGGATGACTTACTGCTGGCCGCCACTTCTGAGCTAGACTGCCAACAAG
GTACTCGGGCCCTGTTACAAACCCTAGGGAACCTCGGGTATCGGGCCTCGGCCAAGAAAGCCCAAATTTG
CCAGAAACAGGTCAAGTATCTGGGGTATCTTCTAAAAGAGGGTCAGAGATGGCTGACTGAGGCCAGAAAA
GAGACTGTGATGGGGCAGCCTACTCCGAAGACCCCTCGACAACTAAGGGAGTTCCTAGGGAAGGCAGGCT
TCTGTCGCCTCTTCATCCCTGGGTTTGCAGAAATGGCAGCCCCCTTGTACCCTCTCACCAAACCGGGGAC
TCTGTTTAATTGGGGCCCAGACCAACAAAAGGCCTATCAAGAAATCAAGCAAGCTCTTCTAACTGCCCCA
GCCCTGGGGTTGCCAGATTTGACTAAGCCCTTTGAACTCTTTGTCGACGAGAAGCAGGGCTACGCCAAAG
GTGTCCTAACGCAAAAACTGGGACCTTGGCGTCGGCCGGTGGCCTACCTGTCCAAAAAGCTAGACCCAGT
AGCAGCTGGGTGGCCCCCTTGCCTACGGATGGTAGCAGCCATTGCCGTACTGACAAAGGATGCAGGCAAG
CTAACCATGGGACAGCCACTAGTCATTCTGGCCCCCCATGCAGTAGAGGCACTAGTCAAACAACCCCCCG
ACCGCTGGCTTTCCAACGCCCGGATGACTCACTATCAGGCCTTGCTTTTGGACACGGACCGGGTCCAGTT
CGGACCGGTGGTAGCCCTGAACCCGGCTACGCTGCTCCCACTGCCTGAGGAAGGGCTGCAACACAACTGC
CTTGATATCCTGGCCGAAGCCCACGGAACCCGACCCGACCTAACGGACCAGCCGCTCCCAGACGCCGACC
ACACCTGGTATACGGATGGAAGCAGTCTCTTACAAGAGGGACAGCGTAAGGCGGGAGCTGCGGTGACCAC
CGAGACCGAGGTAATCTGGGCTAAAGCCCTGCCAGCCGGGACATCCGCTCAGCGGGCTGAACTGATAGCA
CTCACCCAGGCCCTAAAGATGGCAGAAGGTAAGAAGCTAAATGTTTATACTGATAGCCGTTATGCTTTTG
CTACTGCCCATATCCATGGAGAAATATACAGAAGGCGTGGGTGGCTCACATCAGAAGGCAAAGAGATCAA
AAATAAAGACGAGATCTTGGCCCTACTAAAAGCCCTCTTTCTGCCCAAAAGACTTAGCATAATCCATTGT
CCAGGACATCAAAAGGGACACAGCGCCGAGGCTAGAGGCAACCGGATGGCTGACCAAGCGGCCCGAAAGG
CAGCCATCACAGAGACTCCAGACACCTCTACCCTCCTCATCGAGAATAGCTCGCCGAGTGGAGGCTCCAA
ACGCACCGCTGACGGCAGTGAGTTTGAACCAAAGAAGAAGCGCAAAGTCGAGCACCACCACCACCACCAC
TGAGATCCGGCTGCTAACAAAGCCCGAAAGGAAGCTGAGTTGGCTGCTGCCACCGCTGAGCAATAACTAG
CATAACCCCTTGGGGCCTCTAAACGGGTCTTGAGGGGTTTTTTGCTGAAAGGAGGAACTATATCCGGATT
GGCGAATGGG
[124 nt withheld, positions 3861-3984]
C
[91 nt withheld, positions 3986-4076]
A
[49 nt withheld, positions 4078-4126]
CCTTTGACGTTGGAGTCCACGTTCTTT
[37 nt withheld, positions 4154-4190]
ACCCTATCTCGGTCTATTCTTTTGATTTATAAGGGATTTTGCCGATTTCGGCCTATTGGTTAAAAAATGA
GCTGATTTAACAAAAATTTAACGCGAATTTTAACAAAATATTAACGCTTACAATTTAGGTGGCACTTTTC
GGGGAAATGTGCGCGGAACCCCTATTTGTTTATTTTTCTAAATACATTCAAATATGTATCCGCTCATGAA
TTAATTCTTAGAAAAACTCATCGAGCATCAAATGAAACTGCAATTTATTCATATCAGGATTATCAATACC
ATATTTTTGAAAAAGCCGTTTCTGTAATGAAGGAGAAAACTCACCGAGGCAGTTCCATAGGATGGCAAGA
TCCTGGTATCGGTCTGCGATTCCGACTCGTCCAACATCAATACAACCTATTAATTTCCCCTCGTCAAAAA
TAAGGTTATCAAGTGAGAAATCACCATGAGTGACGACTGAATCCGGTGAGAATGGCAAAAGTTTATGCAT
TTCTTTCCAGACTTGTTCAACAGGCCAGCCATTACGCTCGTCATCAAAATCACTCGCATCAACCAAACCG
TTATTCATTCGTGATTGCGCCTGAGCGAGACGAAATACGCGATCGCTGTTAAAAGGACAATTACAAACAG
GAATCGAATGCAACCGGCGCAGGAACACTGCCAGCGCATCAACAATATTTTCACCTGAATCAGGATATTC
TTCTAATACCTGGAATGCTGTTTTCCCGGGGATCGCAGTGGTGAGTAACCATGCATCATCAGGAGTACGG
ATAAAATGCTTGATGGTCGGAAGAGGCATAAATTCCGTCAGCCAGTTTAGTCTGACCATCTCATCTGTAA
CATCATTGGCAACGCTACCTTTGCCATGTTTCAGAAACAACTCTGGCGCATCGGGCTTCCCATACAATCG
ATAGATTGTCGCACCTGATTGCCCGACATTATCGCGAGCCCATTTATACCCATATAAATCAGCATCCATG
TTGGAATTTAATCGCGGCCTAGAGCAAGACGTTTCCCGTTGAATATGGCTCATAACACCCCTTGTATTAC
TGTTTATGTAAGCAGACAGTTTTATTGTTCATGACCAAAATCCCTTAACGTGAGTTTTCGTTCCACTGAG
CGTCAGACCCCGTAGAAAAGATCAAAGGATCTTCTTGAGATCCTTTTTTTCTGCGCGTAATCTGCTGCTT
GCAAACAAAAAAACCACCGCTACCAGCGGTGGTTTGTTTGCCGGATCAAGAGCTACCAACTCTTTTTCCG
AAGGTAACTGGCTTCAGCAGAGCGCAGATACCAAATACTGTCCTTCTAGTGTAGCCGTAGTTAGGCCACC
ACTTCAAGAACTCTGTAGCACCGCCTACATACCTCGCTCTGCTAATCCTGTTACCAGTGGCTGCTGCCAG
TGGCGATAAGTCGTGTCTTACCGGGTTGGACTCAAGACGATAGTTACCGGATAAGGCGCAGCGGTCGGGC
TGAACGGGGGGTTCGTGCACACAGCCCAGCTTGGAGCGAACGACCTACACCGAACTGAGATACCTACAGC
GTGAGCTATGAGAAAGCGCCACGCTTCCCGAAGGGAGAAAGGCGGACAGGTATCCGGTAAGCGGCAGGGT
CGGAACAGGAGAGCGCACGAGGGAGCTTCCAGGGGGAAACGCCTGGTATCTTTATAGTCCTGTCGGGTTT
CGCCACCTCTGACTTGAGCGTCGATTTTTGTGATGCTCGTCAGGGGGGCGGAGCCTATGGAAAAACGCCA
GCAACGCGGCCTTTTTACGGTTCCTGGCCTTTTGCTGGCCTTTTGCTCACATGTTCTTTCCTGCGTTATC
CCCTGATTCTGTGGATAACCGTATTACCGCCTTTGAGTGAGCTGATACCGCTCGCCGCAGCCGAACGACC
GAGCGCAGCGAGTCAGTGAGCGAGGAAGCGGAAGAGCGCCTGATGCGGTATTTTCTCCTTACGCATCTGT
GCGGTATTTCACACCGCAATGGTGCACTCTCAGTACAATCTGCTCTGATGCCGCATAGTTAAGCCAGTAT
ACACTCCGCTATCGCTACGTGACTGGGTCATGGCTGCGCCCCGACACCCGCCAACACCCGCTGACGCGCC
CTGACGGGCTTGTCTGCTCCCGGCATCCGCTTACAGACAAGCTGTGACCGTCTCCGGGAGCTGCATGTGT
CAGAGGTTTTCACCGTCATCACCGAAACGCGCGAGGCAGCTGCGGTAAAGCTCATCAGCGTGGTCGTGAA
GCGATTCACAGATGTCTGCCTGTTCATCCGCGTCCAGCTCGTTGAGTTTCTCCAGAAGCGTTAATGTCTG
GCTTCTGATAAAGCGGGCCATGTTAAGGGCGGTTTTTTCCTGTTTGGTCACTGATGCCTCCGTGTAAGGG
GGATTTCTGTTCATGGGGGTAATGATACCGATGAAACGAGAGAGGATGCTCACGATACGGGTTACTGATG
ATGAACATGCCCGGTTACTGGAACGTTGTGAGGGTAAACAACTGGCGGTATGGATGCGGCGGGACCAGAG
AAAAATCACTCAGGGTCAATGCCAGCGCTTCGTTAATACAGATGTAGGTGTTCCACAGGGTAGCCAGCAG
CATCCTGCGATGCAGATCCGGAACATAATGGTGCAGGGCGCTGACTTCCGCGTTTCCAGACTTTACGAAA
CACGGAAACCGAAGACCATTCATGTTGTTGCTCAGGTCGCAGACGTTTTGCAGCAGCAGTCGCTTCACGT
TCGCTCGCGTATCGGTGATTCATTCTGCTAACCAGTAAGGCAACCCCGCCAGCCTAGCCGGGTCCTCAAC
GACAGGAGCACGATCATGCGCACCCGTGGGGCCGCCATGCCGGCGATAATGGCCTGCTTCTCGCCGAAAC
GTTTGGTGGCGGGACCAGTGACGAAGGCTTGAGCGAGGGCGTGCAAGATTCCGAATACCGCAAGCGACAG
GCCGATCATCGTCGCGCTCCAGCGAAAGCGGTCCTCGCCGAAAATGACCCAGAGCGCTGCCGGCACCTGT
CCTACGAGTTGCATGATAAAGAAGACAGTCATAAGTGCGGCGACGATAGTCATGCCCCGCGCCCACCGGA
AGGAGCTGACTGGGTTGAAGGCTCTCAAGGGCATCGGTCGAGATCCCGGTGCCTAATGAGTGAGCTAACT
TACATTAATTGCGTTGCGCTCACTGCCCGCTTTCCAGTCGGGAAACCTGTCGTGCCAGCTGCATTAATGA
ATCGGCCAACGCGCGGGGAGA
